>Addgene plasmid #196243 | pgRNA_AT | addgene full sequence | sequence record 452204 | Addgene NGS Result
CACATTGAATTCTTGACAGCTAGCTCAGTCCTAGGTATAATACTAGTGAGACCACGCGTGGATCCGGCTT
ACTAAAAGCCAGATAACAGTATGCGTATTTGCGCGCTGATTTTTGCGGTATAAGAATATATACTGATATG
TATACCCGAAGTATGTCAAAAAGAGGTATGCTATGAAGCAGCGTATTACAGTGACAGTTGACAGCGACAG
CTATCAGTTGCTCAAGGCATATATGATGTCAATATCTCCGGTCTGGTAAGCACAACCATGCAGAATGAAG
CCCGTCGTCTGCGTGCCGAACGCTGGAAAGCGGAAAATCAGGAAGGGATGGCTGAGGTCGCCCGGTTTAT
TGAAATGAACGGCTCTTTTGCTGACGAGAACAGGGGCTGGTGAAATGCAGTTTAAGGTTTACACCTATAA
AAGAGAGAGCCGTTATCGTCTGTTTGTGGATGTACAGAGTGATATTATTGACACGCCCGGGCGACGGATG
GTGATCCCCCTGGCCAGTGCACGTCTGCTGTCAGATAAAGTCTCCCGTGAACTTTACCCGGTGGTGCATA
TCGGGGATGAAAGCTGGCGCATGATGACCACCGATATGGCCAGTGTGCCGGTATCCGTTATCGGGGAAGA
AGTGGCTGATCTCAGCCACCGCGAAAATGACATCAAAAACGCCATTAACCTGATGTTCTGGGGAATATAA
GGTCTCCGTTTTAGAGCTAGAAATAGCAAGTTAAAATAAGGCTAGTCCGTTATCAACTTGAAAAAGTGGC
ACCGAGTCGGTGCTTTTTTTCCAGGCATCAAATAAAACGAAAGGCTCAGTCGAAAGACTGGGCCTTTCGT
TTTATCTGTTGTTTGTCGGTGAACGCTCTCCTGAGTAGGACAAATCCGCCGGGAGCGGATTTGAACGTTG
CGAAGCAACGGCCCGGAGGGTGGCGGGCAGGACGCCCGCCATAAACTGCCAGGCATCAAATTAAGCAGAA
GGCCATCCTGACGGATGGCCTTTTTGCGTTTCTACAAACTCTTTTGTTTATTTTTCTAAATACATTCAAA
TATGTATCCGCTCATGAATTAATTCCGCTAGATGACGTGCGGCTTCGACCTCCAAGCTTTGAGCAAAAGG
CCAGCAAAAGGCCAGGAACCGTAAAAAGGCCGCGTTGCTGGCGTTTTTCCATAGGCTCCGCCCCCCTGAC
GAGCATCACAAAAATCGACGCTCAAGTCAGAGGTGGCGAAACCCGACAGGACTATAAAGATACCAGGCGT
TTCCCCCTGGAAGCTCCCTCGTGCGCTCTCCTGTTCCGACCCTGCCGCTTACCGGATACCTGTCCGCCTT
TCTCCCTTCGGGAAGCGTGGCGCTTTCTCATAGCTCACGCTGTAGGTATCTCAGTTCGGTGTAGGTCGTT
CGCTCCAAGCTGGGCTGTGTGCACGAACCCCCCGTTCAGCCCGACCGCTGCGCCTTATCCGGTAACTATC
GTCTTGAGTCCAACCCGGTAAGACACGACTTATCGCCACTGGCAGCAGCCACTGGTAACAGGATTAGCAG
AGCGAGGTATGTAGGCGGTGCTACAGAGTTCTTGAAGTGGTGGCCTAACTACGGCTACACTAGAAGAACA
GTATTTGGTATCTGCGCTCTGCTGAAGCCAGTTACCTTCGGAAAAAGAGTTGGTAGCTCTTGATCCGGCA
AACAAACCACCGCTGGTAGCGGTGGTTTTTTTGTTTGCAAGCAGCAGATTACGCGCAGAAAAAAAGGATC
TCAAGAAGATCCTTTGATCTTTTCTACGGGGTCTGACGCTCAGTGGAACGAAAACTCACGTTAAGGGATT
TTGGTCATGAGATTATCAAAAAGGATCTTCACCTAGATCCTTTTAAATTAAAAATGAAGTTTTAAATCAA
TCTAAAGTATATATGAGTAAACTTGGTCTGACAGTTACCAATGCTTAATCAGTGAGGCACCTATCTCAGC
GATCTGTCTATTTCGTTCATCCATAGTTGCCTGACTCCCCGTCGTGTAGATAACTACGATACGGGAGGGC
TTACCATCTGGCCCCAGTGCTGCAATGATACCGCGCGACCCACGCTCACCGGCTCCAGATTTATCAGCAA
TAAACCAGCCAGCCGGAAGGGCCGAGCGCAGAAGTGGTCCTGCAACTTTATCCGCCTCCATCCAGTCTAT
TAATTGTTGCCGGGAAGCTAGAGTAAGTAGTTCGCCAGTTAATAGTTTGCGCAACGTTGTTGCCATTGCT
ACAGGCATCGTGGTGTCACGCTCGTCGTTTGGTATGGCTTCATTCAGCTCCGGTTCCCAACGATCAAGGC
GAGTTACATGATCCCCCATGTTGTGCAAAAAAGCGGTTAGCTCCTTCGGTCCTCCGATCGTTGTCAGAAG
TAAGTTGGCCGCAGTGTTATCACTCATGGTTATGGCAGCACTGCATAATTCTCTTACTGTCATGCCATCC
GTAAGATGCTTTTCTGTGACTGGTGAGTACTCAACCAAGTCATTCTGAGAATAGTGTATGCGGCGACCGA
GTTGCTCTTGCCCGGCGTCAATACGGGATAATACCGCGCCACATAGCAGAACTTTAAAAGTGCTCATCAT
TGGAAAACGTTCTTCGGGGCGAAAACTCTCAAGGATCTTACCGCTGTTGAGATCCAGTTCGATGTAACCC
ACTCGTGCACCCAACTGATCTTCAGCATCTTTTACTTTCACCAGCGTTTCTGGGTGAGCAAAAACAGGAA
GGCAAAATGCCGCAAAAAAGGGAATAAGGGCGACACGGAAATGTTGAATACTCATACTCTTCCTTTTTCA
ATATTATTGAAGCATTTATCAGGGTTATTGTCTCATGAGCGGATACATATTTGAATGTATTTAGAAAAAT
AAACAAATAGGGGTTCCGCG
Features (pLannotate 1.2.2; 11 found; start..end, strand, type, name):
     13..47      +  promoter       J23119(SpeI) promoter: bacterial promoter (Registry of Standard Biological Parts BBa J23119) modified to end with an SpeI site
     55..141     +  intron         PDK intron (fragment): pdk; modified pyruvate orthophosphate dikinase intron from Flaveria trinervia 3.0
    232..390     +  CDS            ccdA (fragment): CCDA_ECO57 - Also known as H, letA. Experimental evidence at protein level: Swiss-Prot protein existence level 1. Antitoxin component of a type II toxin-antitoxin (TA) system which inhibits the post-segregational killing (PSK) of plasmid-free cells, also referred to as a plasmid addiction system. Binds to and blocks the activity of CcdB; will also remove bound CcdB protein from the CcdB-GyrA complex by forming a CcdA-CcdB complex, a process termed rejuvenation. Functions as a transcriptional corepressor for the ccdAB operon, repression also requires CcdB (By similarity). From Escherichia coli
    395..697     +  CDS            ccdB: CCDB_ECOLI - Also known as G, letB, letD. Experimental evidence at protein level: Swiss-Prot protein existence level 1. Toxic component of a type II toxin-antitoxin (TA) system, functioning in plasmid maintainence. Responsible for the post- segregational killing (PSK) of plasmid-free cells, also referred to as a plasmid addiction system. Half-life of over 2 hours. Cell killing by CcdB is accompanied by filamentation, defects in chromosome and plasmid segregation, defects in cell division, formation of anucleate cells, decreased DNA synthesis and plasmid loss. Interferes with the activity of DN
    708..783     +  misc_RNA       gRNA scaffold: guide RNA scaffold for the Streptococcus pyogenes CRISPR/Cas9 system
    799..885     +  terminator     rrnB T1 terminator: Escherichia coli rrnB; transcription terminator T1 from the E. coli rrnB gene
    977..1004    +  terminator     rrnB T2 terminator: transcription terminator T2 from the E. coli rrnB gene
   1023..1067    +  promoter       AmpR promoter (fragment): bla
   1166..1754    -  rep_origin     ori: high-copy-number ColE1/pMB1/pBR322/pUC origin of replication
   1925..2785    -  CDS            AmpR: β-lactamase; bla; confers resistance to ampicillin, carbenicillin, and related antibiotics
   2786..2890    -  promoter       AmpR promoter: bla
