[The description below was written by a language model from this plasmid's Addgene catalogue record and pLannotate feature annotations shown in this document.]
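Description:
pgRNA_AT is a small (about 2.9 kb), high-copy empty backbone for cloning and expressing single guide RNAs in bacteria. It is described as a pBluescript/pgRNA-derived vector into which an sgRNA cloning cassette carrying ccdB was inserted. It replicates from a ColE1/pUC-type origin and is selected with ampicillin through the β-lactamase gene (AmpR) and its promoter. A second, partial AmpR promoter fragment is also annotated downstream of the terminators and is probably a leftover of construction.

The functional unit begins with the strong constitutive synthetic promoter J23119, in the version that ends in an SpeI site. This is followed by a stuffer containing a partial ccdA and a complete ccdB coding sequence, then the Streptococcus pyogenes Cas9 guide RNA scaffold and the rrnB T1 and T2 transcription terminators. CcdB is a gyrase-poisoning toxin, so the uncut vector can only be maintained in a ccdB-tolerant host, consistent with the listed DB3.1 strain. Replacing the ccdB stuffer with a spacer sequence places the spacer between the promoter and the scaffold. In ordinary ccdB-sensitive strains this counterselects against parental plasmid, enriching for correct recombinants. The record does not state which restriction sites or cloning method are used for the swap. A short match to a plant PDK intron just after the promoter is most likely an incidental annotation of stuffer sequence rather than a functional element.

The plasmid encodes no Cas protein, so the guide must be paired with a separately supplied Cas9-based effector. The associated work used CRISPR-guided cytosine base editing to mutate the chromosome and virulence plasmid of Shigella flexneri.
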