Addgene plasmid #196243: pgRNA_AT
Purpose: (Empty Backbone) Backbone plasmid for cloning sgRNA
Depositing lab: Andrea Puhar. Depositing organization: Umea University. Publication: CRISPR-Cas-Guided Mutagenesis of Chromosome and Virulence Plasmid in Shigella flexneri by Cytosine Base Editing. Sharma A, Omer Aden R, Puhar A, Cisneros DA. mSystems. 2022 Dec 21:e0104522. doi: 10.1128/msystems.01045-22. PubMed 36541764.
Backbone
  Vector backbone: pBluescript/ pgRNA
  Modifications to backbone: Cloned sgRNA cloning cassette with ccdB in pBluscript
  Vector type: Bacterial Expression, CRISPR
  Promoter: J23119
Growth in bacteria
  Bacterial resistance: Ampicillin, 100 μg/mL
  Growth temperature: 37°C
  Growth strain: DB3.1
  Copy number: High Copy
Resource information
  A portion of this plasmid was derived from a plasmid made by: Wang Y., Liu Y., Liu J., Guo Y., Fan L., Ni X., Zheng X., Wang M., Zheng P., Sun J., et al. // Metabolic Engineering. 2018. V. 47. P. 200–210.
Terms and licenses: Academic/Nonprofit Terms; Industry Terms: Not Available to Industry
How to cite: pgRNA_AT was a gift from Andrea Puhar (Addgene plasmid # 196243 ; http://n2t.net/addgene:196243 ; RRID:Addgene_196243)
